>Addgene plasmid #147083 | pETM-60-NcQDE2_506-938-H609A_O | depositor full sequence | sequence record 289530 | Full Sequence
TGGCGAATGGG
[124 nt withheld, positions 12-135]
C
[91 nt withheld, positions 137-227]
A
[49 nt withheld, positions 229-277]
CCTTTGACGTTGGAGTCCACGTTCTTT
[37 nt withheld, positions 305-341]
ACCCTATCTCGGTCTATTCTTTTGATTTATAAGGGATTTTGCCGATTTCGGCCTATTGGTTAAAAAATGA
GCTGATTTAACAAAAATTTAACGCGAATTTTAACAAAATATTAACGTTTACAATTTCAGGTGGCACTTTT
CGGGGAAATGTGCGCGGAACCCCTATTTGTTTATTTTTCTAAATACATTCAAATATGTATCCGCTCATGA
ATTAATTCTTAGAAAAACTCATCGAGCATCAAATGAAACTGCAATTTATTCATATCAGGATTATCAATAC
CATATTTTTGAAAAAGCCGTTTCTGTAATGAAGGAGAAAACTCACCGAGGCAGTTCCATAGGATGGCAAG
ATCCTGGTATCGGTCTGCGATTCCGACTCGTCCAACATCAATACAACCTATTAATTTCCCCTCGTCAAAA
ATAAGGTTATCAAGTGAGAAATCACCATGAGTGACGACTGAATCCGGTGAGAATGGCAAAAGTTTATGCA
TTTCTTTCCAGACTTGTTCAACAGGCCAGCCATTACGCTCGTCATCAAAATCACTCGCATCAACCAAACC
GTTATTCATTCGTGATTGCGCCTGAGCGAGACGAAATACGCGATCGCTGTTAAAAGGACAATTACAAACA
GGAATCGAATGCAACCGGCGCAGGAACACTGCCAGCGCATCAACAATATTTTCACCTGAATCAGGATATT
CTTCTAATACCTGGAATGCTGTTTTCCCGGGGATCGCAGTGGTGAGTAACCATGCATCATCAGGAGTACG
GATAAAATGCTTGATGGTCGGAAGAGGCATAAATTCCGTCAGCCAGTTTAGTCTGACCATCTCATCTGTA
ACATCATTGGCAACGCTACCTTTGCCATGTTTCAGAAACAACTCTGGCGCATCGGGCTTCCCATACAATC
GATAGATTGTCGCACCTGATTGCCCGACATTATCGCGAGCCCATTTATACCCATATAAATCAGCATCCAT
GTTGGAATTTAATCGCGGCCTAGAGCAAGACGTTTCCCGTTGAATATGGCTCATAACACCCCTTGTATTA
CTGTTTATGTAAGCAGACAGTTTTATTGTTCATGACCAAAATCCCTTAACGTGAGTTTTCGTTCCACTGA
GCGTCAGACCCCGTAGAAAAGATCAAAGGATCTTCTTGAGATCCTTTTTTTCTGCGCGTAATCTGCTGCT
TGCAAACAAAAAAACCACCGCTACCAGCGGTGGTTTGTTTGCCGGATCAAGAGCTACCAACTCTTTTTCC
GAAGGTAACTGGCTTCAGCAGAGCGCAGATACCAAATACTGTCCTTCTAGTGTAGCCGTAGTTAGGCCAC
CACTTCAAGAACTCTGTAGCACCGCCTACATACCTCGCTCTGCTAATCCTGTTACCAGTGGCTGCTGCCA
GTGGCGATAAGTCGTGTCTTACCGGGTTGGACTCAAGACGATAGTTACCGGATAAGGCGCAGCGGTCGGG
CTGAACGGGGGGTTCGTGCACACAGCCCAGCTTGGAGCGAACGACCTACACCGAACTGAGATACCTACAG
CGTGAGCTATGAGAAAGCGCCACGCTTCCCGAAGGGAGAAAGGCGGACAGGTATCCGGTAAGCGGCAGGG
TCGGAACAGGAGAGCGCACGAGGGAGCTTCCAGGGGGAAACGCCTGGTATCTTTATAGTCCTGTCGGGTT
TCGCCACCTCTGACTTGAGCGTCGATTTTTGTGATGCTCGTCAGGGGGGCGGAGCCTATGGAAAAACGCC
AGCAACGCGGCCTTTTTACGGTTCCTGGCCTTTTGCTGGCCTTTTGCTCACATGTTCTTTCCTGCGTTAT
CCCCTGATTCTGTGGATAACCGTATTACCGCCTTTGAGTGAGCTGATACCGCTCGCCGCAGCCGAACGAC
CGAGCGCAGCGAGTCAGTGAGCGAGGAAGCGGAAGAGCGCCTGATGCGGTATTTTCTCCTTACGCATCTG
TGCGGTATTTCACACCGCATATATGGTGCACTCTCAGTACAATCTGCTCTGATGCCGCATAGTTAAGCCA
GTATACACTCCGCTATCGCTACGTGACTGGGTCATGGCTGCGCCCCGACACCCGCCAACACCCGCTGACG
CGCCCTGACGGGCTTGTCTGCTCCCGGCATCCGCTTACAGACAAGCTGTGACCGTCTCCGGGAGCTGCAT
GTGTCAGAGGTTTTCACCGTCATCACCGAAACGCGCGAGGCAGCTGCGGTAAAGCTCATCAGCGTGGTCG
TGAAGCGATTCACAGATGTCTGCCTGTTCATCCGCGTCCAGCTCGTTGAGTTTCTCCAGAAGCGTTAATG
TCTGGCTTCTGATAAAGCGGGCCATGTTAAGGGCGGTTTTTTCCTGTTTGGTCACTGATGCCTCCGTGTA
AGGGGGATTTCTGTTCATGGGGGTAATGATACCGATGAAACGAGAGAGGATGCTCACGATACGGGTTACT
GATGATGAACATGCCCGGTTACTGGAACGTTGTGAGGGTAAACAACTGGCGGTATGGATGCGGCGGGACC
AGAGAAAAATCACTCAGGGTCAATGCCAGCGCTTCGTTAATACAGATGTAGGTGTTCCACAGGGTAGCCA
GCAGCATCCTGCGATGCAGATCCGGAACATAATGGTGCAGGGCGCTGACTTCCGCGTTTCCAGACTTTAC
GAAACACGGAAACCGAAGACCATTCATGTTGTTGCTCAGGTCGCAGACGTTTTGCAGCAGCAGTCGCTTC
ACGTTCGCTCGCGTATCGGTGATTCATTCTGCTAACCAGTAAGGCAACCCCGCCAGCCTAGCCGGGTCCT
CAACGACAGGAGCACGATCATGCGCACCCGTGGGGCCGCCATGCCGGCGATAATGGCCTGCTTCTCGCCG
AAACGTTTGGTGGCGGGACCAGTGACGAAGGCTTGAGCGAGGGCGTGCAAGATTCCGAATACCGCAAGCG
ACAGGCCGATCATCGTCGCGCTCCAGCGAAAGCGGTCCTCGCCGAAAATGACCCAGAGCGCTGCCGGCAC
CTGTCCTACGAGTTGCATGATAAAGAAGACAGTCATAAGTGCGGCGACGATAGTCATGCCCCGCGCCCAC
CGGAAGGAGCTGACTGGGTTGAAGGCTCTCAAGGGCATCGGTCGAGATCCCGGTGCCTAATGAGTGAGCT
AACTTACATTAATTGCGTTGCGCTCACTGCCCGCTTTCCAGTCGGGAAACCTGTCGTGCCAGCTGCATTA
ATGAATCGGCCAACGCGCGGGGAGAGGCGGTTTGCGTATTGGGCGCCAGGGTGGTTTTTCTTTTCACCAG
TGAGACGGGCAACAGCTGATTGCCCTTCACCGCCTGGCCCTGAGAGAGTTGCAGCAAGCGGTCCACGCTG
GTTTGCCCCAGCAGGCGAAAATCCTGTTTGATGGTGGTTAACGGCGGGATATAACATGAGCTGTCTTCGG
TATCGTCGTATCCCACTACCGAGATATCCGCACCAACGCGCAGCCCGGACTCGGTAATGGCGCGCATTGC
GCCCAGCGCCATCTGATCGTTGGCAACCAGCATCGCAGTGGGAACGATGCCCTCATTCAGCATTTGCATG
GTTTGTTGAAAACCGGACATGGCACTCCAGTCGCCTTCCCGTTCCGCTATCGGCTGAATTTGATTGCGAG
TGAGATATTTATGCCAGCCAGCCAGACGCAGACGCGCCGAGACAGAACTTAATGGGCCCGCTAACAGCGC
GATTTGCTGGTGACCCAATGCGACCAGATGCTCCACGCCCAGTCGCGTACCGTCTTCATGGGAGAAAATA
ATACTGTTGATGGGTGTCTGGTCAGAGACATCAAGAAATAACGCCGGAACATTAGTGCAGGCAGCTTCCA
CAGCAATGGCATCCTGGTCATCCAGCGGATAGTTAATGATCAGCCCACTGACGCGTTGCGCGAGAAGATT
GTGCACCGCCGCTTTACAGGCTTCGACGCCGCTTCGTTCTACCATCGACACCACCACGCTGGCACCCAGT
TGATCGGCGCGAGATTTAATCGCCGCGACAATTTGCGACGGCGCGTGCAGGGCCAGACTGGAGGTGGCAA
CGCCAATCAGCAACGACTGTTTGCCCGCCAGTTGTTGTGCCACGCGGTTGGGAATGTAATTCAGCTCCGC
CATCGCCGCTTCCACTTTTTCCCGCGTTTTCGCAGAAACGTGGCTGGCCTGGTTCACCACGCGGGAAACG
GTCTGATAAGAGACACCGGCATACTCTGCGACATCGTATAACGTTACTGGTTTCACATTCACCACCCTGA
ATTGACTCTCTTCCGGGCGCTATCATGCCATACCGCGAAAGGTTTTGCGCCATTCGATGGTGTCCGGGAT
CTCGACGCTCTCCCTTATGCGACTCCTGCATTAGGAAGCAGCCCAGTAGTAGGTTGAGGCCGTTGAGCAC
CGCCGCCGCAAGGAATGGTGCATGCAAGGAGATGGCGCCCAACAGTCCCCCGGCCACGGGGCCTGCCACC
ATACCCACGCCGAAACAAGCGCTCATGAGCCCGAAGTGGCGAGCCCGATCTTCCCCATCGGTGATGTCGG
CGATATAGGCGCCAGCAACCGCACCTGTGGCGCCGGTGATGCCGGCCACGATGCGTCCGGCGTAGAGGAT
CGAGATCTCGATCCCGCGAAATTAATACGACTCACTATAGGGGAATTGTGAGCGGATAACAATTCCCCTC
TAGAAATAATTTTGTTTAACTTTAAGAAGGAGATATACCATGAAAGAAATTTTGGCTGTAGTTGAAGCCG
TATCCAATGAAAAGGCGCTACCTCGCGAGAAGATTTTCGAAGCATTGGAAAGCGCGCTGGCGACAGCAAC
AAAGAAAAAATATGAACAAGAGATCGACGTCCGCGTACAGATCGATCGCAAAAGCGGTGATTTTGACACT
TTCCGTCGCTGGTTAGTTGTTGATGAAGTCACCCAGCCGACCAAGGAAATCACCCTTGAAGCCGCACGTT
ATGAAGATGAAAGCCTGAACCTGGGCGATTACGTTGAAGATCAGATTGAGTCTGTTACCTTTGACCGTAT
CACTACCCAGACGGCAAAACAGGTTATCGTGCAGAAAGTGCGTGAAGCCGAACGTGCGATGGTGGTTGAT
CAGTTCCGTGAACACGAAGGTGAAATCATCACCGGCGTGGTGAAAAAAGTAAACCGCGACAACATCTCTC
TGGATCTGGGCAACAACGCTGAAGCCGTGATCCTGCGCGAAGATATGCTGCCGCGTGAAAACTTCCGCCC
TGGCGACCGCGTTCGTGGCGTGCTCTATTCCGTTCGCCCGGAAGCGCGTGGCGCGCAACTGTTCGTCACT
CGTTCCAAGCCGGAAATGCTGATCGAACTGTTCCGTATTGAAGTGCCAGAAATCGGCGAAGAAGTGATTG
AAATTAAAGCAGCGGCTCGCGATCCGGGTTCTCGTGCGAAAATCGCGGTGAAAACCAACGATAAACGTAT
CGATCCGGTAGGTGCTTGCGTAGGTATGCGTGGCGCGCGTGTTCAGGCGGTGTCTACTGAACTGGGTGGC
GAGCGTATCGATATCGTCCTGTGGGATGATAACCCGGCGCAGTTCGTGATTAACGCAATGGCACCGGCAG
ACGTTGCTTCTATCGTGGTGGATGAAGATAAACACACTATGGACATCGCCGTTGAAGCCGGTAATCTGGC
GCAGGCGATTGGCCGTAACGGTCAGAACGTGCGTCTGGCTTCGCAACTGAGCGGTTGGGAACTCAACGTG
ATGACCGTTGACGACCTGCAAGCTAAGCATCAGGCGGAAGCGCACGCAGCGATCGACACCTTCACCAAAT
ATCTCGACATCGACGAAGACTTCGCGACTGTTCTGGTAGAAGAAGGCTTCTCGACGCTGGAAGAATTGGC
CTATGTGCCGATGAAAGAGCTGTTGGAAATCGAAGGCCTTGATGAGCCGACCGTTGAAGCACTGCGCGAG
CGTGCTAAAAATGCACTGGCCACCATTGCACAGGCCCAGGAAGAAAGCCTCGGTGATAACAAACCGGCTG
ACGATCTGCTGAACCTTGAAGGGGTAGATCGTGATTTGGCATTCAAACTGGCCGCCCGTGGCGTTTGTAC
GCTGGAAGATCTCGCCGAACAGGGCATTGATGATCTGGCTGATATCGAAGGGTTGACCGACGAAAAAGCC
GGAGCACTGATTATGGCTGCCCGTAATATTTGCTGGTTCGGTGACGAAGCGACTAGTGGTTCTGGTCATC
ACCATCACCATCACTCCGCGGGTGAGAATCTTTATTTTCAGGGCGCCATGGCAGTCAAGGTCGCCAGACC
TTGCCGCAAGATTGAGAAGTGGACATACTTGGAACTGAAGGGTTCCAAGGCAAACGAAGGGGTGCCGCAA
GCTATGACCGCTTTTGCCGAATTCTTGAACAGAACGGGCATCCCGATTAACCCCAGGTTCTCGCCGGGCA
TGAGCATGTCAGTTCCAGGGAGCGAAAAAGAGTTCTTTGCCAAAGTGAAGGAACTCATGAGCTCGCACCA
ATTTGTGGTGGTTCTTTTACCCAGAAAGGATGTTGCGATCTACAATATGGTGAAGCGGGCTGCCGATATC
ACATTTGGCGTTGCCACAGTCTGTTGTGTAGCCGAAAAGTTCCTTAGCACTAAGGGGCAGCTGGGGTATT
TTGCCAACGTCGGCCTCAAGGTCAACCTCAAGTTTGGCGGCACCAATCACAATATCAAGACGCCCATTCC
TTTGCTCGCCAAGGGGAAGACGATGGTGGTGGGCTATGATGTCACCCATCCGACCAATCTAGCGGCTGGA
CAATCGCCTGCATCGGCTCCCAGTATTGTCGGCCTGGTCTCAACCATCGACCAACACCTTGGACAATGGC
CTGCAATGGTTTGGAACAACCCGCACGGCCAGGAGTCCATGACGGAACAGTTTACGGACAAGTTCAAGAC
GCGTCTGGAACTATGGCGCAGCAATCCCGCAAACAACCGCAGTCTCCCCGAGAATATCCTGATTTTCCGC
GATGGCGTCTCCGAGGGACAGTTCCAGATGGTCATCAAGGACGAGCTACCCCTGGTTCGCGCCGCCTGCA
AGCTGGTGTATCCAGCTGGCAAGCTACCGCGTATTACGCTGATTGTCTCTGTCAAGCGCCACCAGACTCG
CTTCTTCCCAACGGACCCGAAGCATATTCACTTCAAGTCCAAGAGCCCCAAGGAGGGTACTGTGGTTGAC
CGCGGCGTGACCAACGTCCGCTATTGGGACTTCTTTTTGCAGGCGCACGCGTCGCTCCAGGGCACGGCCC
GCTCGGCTCACTACACAGTTCTGGTGGATGAGATTTTCAGGGCCGACTATGGAAACAAGGCGGCCGACAC
GCTGGAGCAGCTGACGCATGACATGTGTTATCTCTTTGGACGAGCCACCAAGGCTGTCAGTATCTGCCCG
CCTGCGTACTATGCCGACTTGGTGTGCGACCGGGCGCGTATCCATCAGAAGGAGCTCTTTGACGCCCTCG
ATGAAAACGATAGCGTTAAGACCGATGATTTCGCAAGATGGGGTAACTCCGGGGCTGTTCATCCCAACCT
TAGGAACTCCATGTACTATATCTAGGCGGCCGCACTCGAGCACCACCACCACCACCACTGAGATCCGGCT
GCTAACAAAGCCCGAAAGGAAGCTGAGTTGGCTGCTGCCACCGCTGAGCAATAACTAGCATAACCCCTTG
GGGCCTCTAAACGGGTCTTGAGGGGTTTTTTGCTGAAAGGAGGAACTATATCCGGAT
Features (pLannotate 1.2.2; 21 found; start..end, strand, type, name):
     12..467     +  rep_origin     f1 ori (sequence partly withheld): f1 bacteriophage origin of replication; arrow indicates direction of (+) strand synthesis
    494..551     +  promoter       AmpR promoter (fragment): bla
    560..1375    -  CDS            KanR: aminoglycoside phosphotransferase; aph(3')-Ia; confers resistance to kanamycin in bacteria or G418 (Geneticin®) in eukaryotes
   1497..2085    +  rep_origin     ori: high-copy-number ColE1/pMB1/pBR322/pUC origin of replication
   2271..2413    -  misc_feature   bom: basis of mobility region from pBR322
   2515..2706    -  CDS            rop: Rop protein, which maintains plasmids at low copy number; rop
   2723..3103    +  CDS            YPB1_ECOLX: Protein predicted: Swiss-Prot protein existence level 4. From Escherichia coli.
   3175..3466    -  CDS            TcR (fragment): tetracycline efflux protein; tet; confers resistance to tetracycline
   3481..3502    -  protein_bind   CAP binding site: CAP binding activates transcription in the presence of cAMP. E. coli catabolite activator protein
   3515..4597    -  CDS            lacI: lac repressor; lacI; The lac repressor binds to the lac operator to inhibit transcription in E. coli. This inhibition can be relieved by adding lactose or isopropyl-β-D-thiogalactopyranoside (IPTG).
   4598..4675    -  promoter       lacI promoter: lacI
   4683..4962    -  CDS            TcR (fragment): tetracycline efflux protein; tet; confers resistance to tetracycline
   4984..5002    +  promoter       T7 promoter: promoter for bacteriophage T7 RNA polymerase
   5003..5027    +  protein_bind   lac operator: The lac repressor binds to the lac operator to inhibit transcription in E. coli. This inhibition can be relieved by adding lactose or isopropyl-β-D-thiogalactopyranoside (IPTG). lac repressor encoded by lacI
   5042..5064    +  RBS            RBS: efficient ribosome binding site from bacteriophage T7 gene 10 (Olins and Rangwala, 1989)
   5074..6552    +  CDS            NusA: transcription elongation protein (N utilization substance protein A); nusA; highly soluble in E. coli
   6568..6585    +  CDS            7xHis (fragment): 6xHis affinity tag
   6592..6614    +  CDS            capTEV™ (fragment): composite tag for in vivo biotinylation, TEV protease cleavage, and 6xHis tagging
   7942..7959    +  CDS            9xHis (fragment): 9xHis affinity tag
   7969..8018    +  CDS            SET1 (fragment): solubility-enhancement tag derived from T7 phage gene 10B
   8026..8073    +  terminator     T7 terminator: transcription terminator for bacteriophage T7 RNA polymerase
