[The description below was written by a language model from this plasmid's Addgene catalogue record and pLannotate feature annotations shown in this document.]
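Description:
pETM-60-NcQDE2_506-938-H609A_O is a bacterial expression plasmid of about 8.1 kb for producing a fragment of the Neurospora crassa Argonaute protein QDE-2 (residues 506–938) carrying an H609A point substitution. The catalogue lists the backbone as unknown, although the name points to pETM-60 and the annotated features fit a pET-style T7 expression vector. Propagation in E. coli relies on a ColE1/pMB1-type origin accompanied by the bom region and the rop gene, which keeps copy number low, in agreement with the record's low-copy designation. Selection is by kanamycin through an aminoglycoside phosphotransferase gene. An f1 origin is also present, along with remnants of a tetracycline resistance gene that are only fragments and presumably non-functional.

Expression is driven by a T7 promoter followed immediately by a lac operator and the T7 gene 10 ribosome binding site, with a plasmid-borne lacI gene supplying repressor, so transcription requires a host providing T7 RNA polymerase and is induced with IPTG. The open reading frame begins with NusA, a highly soluble E. coli protein used as a solubility-enhancing fusion partner, followed by a 6xHis affinity tag and a short match to a TEV protease cleavage element, which would allow removal of the NusA-His module after purification. The QDE-2 insert itself is not annotated in the feature table, but it presumably occupies the roughly 1.3 kb unannotated gap downstream of the TEV element. A further His-tag match lies just after this gap; whether it is translated in frame with the insert cannot be judged from the record. A T7 terminator closes the cassette. The stated purpose is bacterial expression of this mutant fragment; the record does not explain the functional rationale for H609A. The depositor sequence may be theoretical rather than fully verified.
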