Addgene plasmid #147083: pETM-60-NcQDE2_506-938-H609A_O
Purpose: Bacterial Expression of NcQde-2_506-938-H609A
Depositing lab: Elisa Izaurralde. Depositing organization: Max Planck Institute for Developmental Biology.
Backbone
  Vector backbone: Unknown
  Vector type: Bacterial Expression
Growth in bacteria
  Bacterial resistance: Kanamycin, 50 μg/mL
  Growth temperature: 37°C
  Growth strain: DH5alpha
  Copy number: Low Copy
Gene/Insert
  Gene/Insert name: NcQde-2_506-938-H609A
  Species: Neurospora crassa
  Cloning method: Unknown
Terms and licenses: Academic/Nonprofit Terms; Industry Terms: Not Available to Industry
Depositor comments: Sequence given by UniProt.: Q9P8T1 Plasmids from this collection were made available to the research community and donated after the lab closed. Please note that the sequence provided by the depositing laboratory may be theoretical/predicted or based on Sanger sequencing results. There may be discrepancies between sequencing results obtained by Addgene and the depositor sequence. If an Addgene verified sequence is not available, please contact before placing your order to request that our lab fully sequence the plasmid.
How to cite: pETM-60-NcQDE2_506-938-H609A_O was a gift from Elisa Izaurralde (Addgene plasmid # 147083 ; http://n2t.net/addgene:147083 ; RRID:Addgene_147083)
